Addgene plasmid #37000: pBABE-EGFP-THAP11-rescue-3xFLAG
Depositing lab: Debu Chakravarti. Depositing organization: Northwestern University. Publication: A Transcriptional Regulatory Role of the THAP11-HCF-1 Complex in Colon Cancer Cell Function. Parker JB, Palchaudhuri S, Yin H, Wei J, Chakravarti D. Mol Cell Biol. 2012 May;32(9):1654-70. Epub 2012 Feb 27. 10.1128/MCB.06033-11 PubMed 22371484.
Backbone
  Vector backbone: pBABE-EGFP
  Backbone manufacturer: Addgene plasmid #36999
  Backbone size w/o insert (bp): 5237
  Vector type: Mammalian Expression, Retroviral
Growth in bacteria
  Bacterial resistance: Ampicillin, 100 μg/mL
  Growth temperature: 30°C
  Growth strain: Stbl3
  Copy number: High Copy
Gene/Insert
  Gene/Insert name: THAP11
  Species: H. sapiens (human)
  Insert size (bp): 1029
  Mutation: Mutations were generated at codons 273-275 converting GAA GTG AAG to GAG GTC AAA and at codons 295-297 converting GAA CTG CGT to GAG CTC CGC
  Entrez Gene: THAP11 (a.k.a. HRIHFB2206, CTG-B43a, CTG-B45d, RONIN)
  Tag / fusion protein: 3xFLAG (C terminal on insert)
  Cloning method: Restriction Enzyme; 5′ cloning site EcoRI (not destroyed); 3′ cloning site SalI (not destroyed)
  Sequencing primers: 5′ pBABE_5
Terms and licenses: Academic/Nonprofit Terms; Industry Terms: Not Available to Industry
Depositor comments: 3xFLAG-THAP11 was subcloned from Addgene plasmids #37001 Mutations were generated at codons 273-275 converting GAA GTG AAG to GAG GTC AAA and at codons 295-297 converting GAA CTG CGT to GAG CTC CGC
How to cite: pBABE-EGFP-THAP11-rescue-3xFLAG was a gift from Debu Chakravarti (Addgene plasmid # 37000 ; http://n2t.net/addgene:37000 ; RRID:Addgene_37000)
