[The description below was written by a language model from this plasmid's Addgene catalogue record.]
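Description:
pBABE-EGFP-THAP11-rescue-3xFLAG is a retroviral mammalian expression plasmid built on the pBABE-EGFP backbone, a derivative of the pBABE family of Moloney murine leukemia virus-based vectors. In vectors of this type, the region between the long terminal repeats is packaged into retroviral particles when the plasmid is introduced into a packaging cell line, and the resulting virus is used for stable integration and expression in dividing mammalian cells. The backbone name indicates that EGFP serves as the marker for identifying or sorting transduced cells, although the record gives no feature table, so the promoters driving the insert and EGFP are not stated. In bacteria the plasmid is maintained at high copy under ampicillin selection. It is propagated in a recombination-deficient strain, a common precaution for repeat-containing retroviral vectors.

The payload is the human THAP11 coding sequence (also known as RONIN), an insert of about 1 kb cloned between EcoRI and SalI sites, both of which are retained. It carries a C-terminal 3xFLAG epitope tag for detection and immunoprecipitation. Nucleotide changes were introduced at codons 273-275 and 295-297. All of these are synonymous substitutions that leave the encoded protein unchanged. Together with the "rescue" designation, this suggests the changes make the transcript resistant to RNA interference reagents targeting endogenous THAP11, although the record does not say so explicitly. The construct would therefore suit knockdown-rescue experiments, re-expressing tagged THAP11 in depleted cells to confirm phenotype specificity. The associated work studied the transcriptional regulatory role of the THAP11-HCF-1 complex in colon cancer cells.
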