>Addgene plasmid #37000 | pBABE-EGFP-THAP11-rescue-3xFLAG | addgene partial sequence | sequence record 47132 | EGFP-N 5'-CGTCGCCGTCCAGCTCGACCAG-3'
CGCCCTTGCTACCATGGTGAAGCTTTTTGCAAAAGCCTAGGCCTCCAAAAAAGCCTCCTCACTACTTCTG
GAATAGCTCAGAGGCCGAGGCGGCCTCGGCCTCTGCATAAATAAAAAAAATTAGTCAGCCATGGGGCGGA
GAATGGGCGGAACTGGGCGGAGTTAGGGGCGGGATGGGCGGAGTTAGGGGCGGGACTATGGTTGCTGACT
AATTGAGATGCATGCTTTGCATACTTCTGCCTGCTGGGGAGCCTGGGGACTTTCCACACCTGGTTGCTGA
CTAATTGAGATGCATGCTTTGCATACTTCTGCCTGCTGGGGAGCCTGGGGACTTTCCACACCCTAACTGA
CACACATTCCACAGGGTCGACATCACTACTTGTCATCGTCATCCTTGTAGTCGATGTCATGATCTTTATA
ATCACCGTCATGGTCTTTGTAGTCAGCCCGGGATCCTCTAGACATTCCGTGCTTCTTGCGGATGACAGCC
ATGGCAAGCAGCCGATCCTTCTCGCGGAGCTCTTCGCGCAGCTTGGCCTCAGTGAGACGCAGGTGGCGAA
TGCTGCCTTTCATCTCTTTCATTTTGACCTCCATCAGAGCCAGGATGTCCCGCTGCTCATTCAGCTTGCG
CAGGAGCTCCTCCTCCGTGGTGCCTGACGACAAGGAGTACGAATGGTCGGAGCCAGTATCAGGGAAGCCC
TCTTCCCCTACCACCACCAACTGGGGGCCCATAGGGCACTCGGCAGCCTCCAGCCCTGCGGTAGCAGCCT
GTAACTCCGACGCGGCGGCCGCAGCGGCTGCGCCCTCTGCGGCTGCAAACTCCACTTGCACTGTGAGATC
GATGGGCTTCACGTCTTCTCCAGTGGGANTGATGGGCGCCGGCTGTACGGATCCCGGA
