>Addgene plasmid #37000 | pBABE-EGFP-THAP11-rescue-3xFLAG | depositor partial sequence | sequence record 47163 | Insert
GCCATGCCTGGCTTTACGTGCTGCGTGCCAGGCTGCTACAACAACTCGCACCGGGACAAGGCGCTGCACT
TCTACACGTTTCCAAAGGACGCTGAGTTGCGGCGCCTCTGGCTCAAGAACGTGTCGCGTGCCGGCGTCAG
TGGGTGCTTCTCCACCTTCCAGCCCACCACAGGCCACCGTCTCTGCAGCGTTCACTTCCAGGGCGGCCGC
AAGACCTACACGGTACGCGTCCCCACCATCTTCCCGCTGCGCGGCGTCAATGAGCGCAAAGTAGCGCGCA
GACCCGCTGGGGCCGCGGCCGCCCGCCGCAGGCAGCAGCAGCAACAGCAGCAGCAGCAGCAACAGCAGCA
ACAGCAGCAGCAGCAGCAACAGCAGCAGCAGCAGCAGCAGCAGCAGTCCTCACCCTCTGCCTCCACTGCC
CAGACTGCCCAGCTGCAGCCGAACCTGGTATCTGCTTCCGCGGCCGTGCTTCTCACCCTTCAGGCCACTG
TAGACAGCAGTCAGGCTCCGGGATCCGTACAGCCGGCGCCCATCACTCCCACTGGAGAAGACGTGAAGCC
CATCGATCTCACAGTGCAAGTGGAGTTTGCAGCCGCAGAGGGCGCAGCCGCTGCGGCCGCCGCGTCGGAG
TTACAGGCTGCTACCGCAGGGCTGGAGGCTGCCGAGTGCCCTATGGGCCCCCAGTTGGTGGTGGTAGGGG
AAGAGGGCTTCCCTGATACTGGCTCCGACCATTCGTACTCCTTGTCGTCAGGCACCACGGAGGAGGAGCT
CCTGCGCAAGCTGAATGAGCAGCGGGACATCCTGGCTCTGATGGAGGTCAAAATGAAAGAGATGAAAGGC
AGCATTCGCCACCTGCGTCTCACTGAGGCCAAGCTGCGCGAAGAGCTCCGCGAGAAGGATCGGCTGCTTG
CCATGGCTGTCATCCGCAAGAAGCACGGAATGTCTAGAGGATCCCGGGCTGACTACAAAGACCATGACGG
TGATTATAAAGATCATGACATCGACTACAAGGATGACGATGACAAGTAG
